>Addgene plasmid #84203 | Osa-pCAMBIA-1301-STTM393 | depositor partial sequence | sequence record 160759 | Backbone sequence
GATCTGAGGGTAAATTTCTAGTTTTTCTCCTTCATTTTCTTGGTTAGGACCCTTTTCTCTTTTTATTTTT
TTGAGCTTTGATCTTTCTTTAAACTGATCTATTTTTTAATTGATTGGTTATGGTGTAAATATTACATAGC
TTTAACTGATAATCTGATTACTTTATTTCGTGTGTCTATGATGATGATGATAGTTACAGAACCGACGACT
CGTCCGTCCTGTAGAAACCCCAACCCGTGAAATCAAAAAACTCGACGGCCTGTGGGCATTCAGTCTGGAT
CGCGAAAACTGTGGAATTGATCAGCGTTGGTGGGAAAGCGCGTTACAAGAAAGCCGGGCAATTGCTGTGC
CAGGCAGTTTTAACGATCAGTTCGCCGATGCAGATATTCGTAATTATGCGGGCAACGTCTGGTATCAGCG
CGAAGTCTTTATACCGAAAGGTTGGGCAGGCCAGCGTATCGTGCTGCGTTTCGATGCGGTCACTCATTAC
GGCAAAGTGTGGGTCAATAATCAGGAAGTGATGGAGCATCAGGGCGGCTATACGCCATTTGAAGCCGATG
TCACGCCGTATGTTATTGCCGGGAAAAGTGTACGTATCACCGTTTGTGTGAACAACGAACTGAACTGGCA
GACTATCCCGCCGGGAATGGTGATTACCGACGAAAACGGCAAGAAAAAGCAGTCTTACTTCCATGATTTC
TTTAACTATGCCGGAATCCATCGCAGCGTAATGCTCTACACCACGCCGAACACCTGGGTGGACGATATCA
CCGTGGTGACGCATGTCGCGCAAGACTGTAACCACGCGTCTGTTGACTGGCAGGTGGTGGCCAATGGTGA
TGTCAGCGTTGAACTGCGTGATGCGGATCAACAGGTGGTTGCAACTGGACAAGGCACTAGCGGGACTTTG
CAAGTGGTGAATCCGCACCTCTGGCAACCGGGTGAAGGTTATCTCTATGAACTCGAAGTCACAGCCAAAA
GCCAGACAGAGTCTGATATCTACCCGCTTCGCGTCGGCATCCGGTCAGTGGCAGTGAAGGGCCAACAGTT
CCTGATTAACCACAAACCGTTCTACTTTACTGGCTTTGGTCGTCATGAAGATGCGGACTTACGTGGCAAA
GGATTCGATAACGTGCTGATGGTGCACGACCACGCATTAATGGACTGGATTGGGGCCAACTCCTACCGTA
CCTCGCATTACCCTTACGCTGAAGAGATGCTCGACTGGGCAGATGAACATGGCATCGTGGTGATTGATGA
AACTGCTGCTGTCGGCTTTCAGCTGTCTTTAGGCATTGGTTTCGAAGCGGGCAACAAGCCGAAAGAACTG
TACAGCGAAGAGGCAGTCAACGGGGAAACTCAGCAAGCGCACTTACAGGCGATTAAAGAGCTGATAGCGC
GTGACAAAAACCACCCAAGCGTGGTGATGTGGAGTATTGCCAACGAACCGGATACCCGTCCGCAAGGTGC
ACGGGAATATTTCGCGCCACTGGCGGAAGCAACGCGTAAACTCGACCCGACGCGTCCGATCACCTGCGTC
AATGTAATGTTCTGCGACGCTCACACCGATACCATCAGCGATCTCTTTGATGTGCTGTGCCTGAACCGTT
ATTACGGATGGTATGTCCAAAGCGGCGATTTGGAAACGGCAGAGAAGGTACTGGAAAAAGAACTTCTGGC
CTGGCAGGAGAAACTGCATCAGCCGATTATCATCACCGAATACGGCGTGGATACGTTAGCCGGGCTGCAC
TCAATGTACACCGACATGTGGAGTGAAGAGTATCAGTGTGCATGGCTGGATATGTATCACCGCGTCTTTG
ATCGCGTCAGCGCCGTCGTCGGTGAACAGGTATGGAATTTCGCCGATTTTGCGACCTCGCAAGGCATATT
GCGCGTTGGCGGTAACAAGAAAGGGATCTTCACTCGCGACCGCAAACCGAAGTCGGCGGCTTTTCTGCTG
CAAAAACGCTGGACTGGCATGAACTTCGGTGAAAAACCGCAGCAGGGAGGCAAACAAGCTAGCCACCACC
ACCACCACCACGTGTGAATTACAGGTGACCAGCTCGAATTTCCCCGATCGTTCAAACATTTGGCAATAAA
GTTTCTTAAGATTGAATCCTGTTGCCGGTCTTGCGATGATTATCATATAATTTCTGTTGAATTACGTTAA
GCATGTAATAATTAACATGTAATGCATGACGTTATTTATGAGATGGGTTTTTATGATTAGAGTCCCGCAA
TTATACATTTAATACGCGATAGAAAACAAAATATAGCGCGCAAACTAGGATAAATTATCGCGCGCGGTGT
CATCTATGTTACTAGATCGGGAATTAAACTATCAGTGTTTGACAGGATATATTGGCGGGTAAACCTAAGA
GAAAAGAGCGTTTATTAGAATAACGGATATTTAAAAGGGCGTGAAAAGGTTTATCCGTTCGTCCATTTGT
ATGTGCATGCCAACCACAGGGTTCCCCTCGGGATCAAAGTACTTTGATCCAACCCCTCCGCTGCTATAGT
GCAGTCGGCTTCTGACGTTCAGTGCAGCCGTCTTCTGAAAACGACATGTCGCACAAGTCCTAAGTTACGC
GACAGGCTGCCGCCCTGCCCTTTTCCTGGCGTTTTCTTGTCGCGTGTTTTAGTCGCATAAAGTAGAATAC
TTGCGACTAGAACCGGAGACATTACGCCATGAACAAGAGCGCCGCCGCTGGCCTGCTGGGCTATGCCCGC
GTCAGCACCGACGACCAGGACTTGACCAACCAACGGGCCGAACTGCACGCGGCCGGCTGCACCAAGCTGT
TTTCCGAGAAGATCACCGGCACCAGGCGCGACCGCCCGGAGCTGGCCAGGATGCTTGACCACCTACGCCC
TGGCGACGTTGTGACAGTGACCAGGCTAGACCGCCTGGCCCGCAGCACCCGCGACCTACTGGACATTGCC
GAGCGCATCCAGGAGGCCGGCGCGGGCCTGCGTAGCCTGGCAGAGCCGTGGGCCGACACCACCACGCCGG
CCGGCCGCATGGTGTTGACCGTGTTCGCCGGCATTGCCGAGTTCGAGCGTTCCCTAATCATCGACCGCAC
CCGGAGCGGGCGCGAGGCCGCCAAGGCCCGAGGCGTGAAGTTTGGCCCCCGCCCTACCCTCACCCCGGCA
CAGATCGCGCACGCCCGCGAGCTGATCGACCAGGAAGGCCGCACCGTGAAAGAGGCGGCTGCACTGCTTG
GCGTGCATCGCTCGACCCTGTACCGCGCACTTGAGCGCAGCGAGGAAGTGACGCCCACCGAGGCCAGGCG
GCGCGGTGCCTTCCGTGAGGACGCATTGACCGAGGCCGACGCCCTGGCGGCCGCCGAGAATGAACGCCAA
GAGGAACAAGCATGAAACCGCACCAGGACGGCCAGGACGAACCGTTTTTCATTACCGAAGAGATCGAGGC
GGAGATGATCGCGGCCGGGTACGTGTTCGAGCCGCCCGCGCACGTCTCAACCGTGCGGCTGCATGAAATC
CTGGCCGGTTTGTCTGATGCCAAGCTGGCGGCCTGGCCGGCCAGCTTGGCCGCTGAAGAAACCGAGCGCC
GCCGTCTAAAAAGGTGATGTGTATTTGAGTAAAACAGCTTGCGTCATGCGGTCGCTGCGTATATGATGCG
ATGAGTAAATAAACAAATACGCAAGGGGAACGCATGAAGGTTATCGCTGTACTTAACCAGAAAGGCGGGT
CAGGCAAGACGACCATCGCAACCCATCTAGCCCGCGCCCTGCAACTCGCCGGGGCCGATGTTCTGTTAGT
CGATTCCGATCCCCAGGGCAGTGCCCGCGATTGGGCGGCCGTGCGGGAAGATCAACCGCTAACCGTTGTC
GGCATCGACCGCCCGACGATTGACCGCGACGTGAAGGCCATCGGCCGGCGCGACTTCGTAGTGATCGACG
GAGCGCCCCAGGCGGCGGACTTGGCTGTGTCCGCGATCAAGGCAGCCGACTTCGTGCTGATTCCGGTGCA
GCCAAGCCCTTACGACATATGGGCCACCGCCGACCTGGTGGAGCTGGTTAAGCAGCGCATTGAGGTCACG
GATGGAAGGCTACAAGCGGCCTTTGTCGTGTCGCGGGCGATCAAAGGCACGCGCATCGGCGGTGAGGTTG
CCGAGGCGCTGGCCGGGTACGAGCTGCCCATTCTTGAGTCCCGTATCACGCAGCGCGTGAGCTACCCAGG
CACTGCCGCCGCCGGCACAACCGTTCTTGAATCAGAACCCGAGGGCGACGCTGCCCGCGAGGTCCAGGCG
CTGGCCGCTGAAATTAAATCAAAACTCATTTGAGTTAATGAGGTAAAGAGAAAATGAGCAAAAGCACAAA
CACGCTAAGTGCCGGCCGTCCGAGCGCACGCAGCAGCAAGGCTGCAACGTTGGCCAGCCTGGCAGACACG
CCAGCCATGAAGCGGGTCAACTTTCAGTTGCCGGCGGAGGATCACACCAAGCTGAAGATGTACGCGGTAC
GCCAAGGCAAGACCATTACCGAGCTGCTATCTGAATACATCGCGCAGCTACCAGAGTAAATGAGCAAATG
AATAAATGAGTAGATGAATTTTAGCGGCTAAAGGAGGCGGCATGGAAAATCAAGAACAACCAGGCACCGA
CGCCGTGGAATGCCCCATGTGTGGAGGAACGGGCGGTTGGCCAGGCGTAAGCGGCTGGGTTGTCTGCCGG
CCCTGCAATGGCACTGGAACCCCCAAGCCCGAGGAATCGGCGTGAGCGGTCGCAAACCATCCGGCCCGGT
ACAAATCGGCGCGGCGCTGGGTGATGACCTGGTGGAGAAGTTGAAGGCCGCGCAGGCCGCCCAGCGGCAA
CGCATCGAGGCAGAAGCACGCCCCGGTGAATCGTGGCAAGCGGCCGCTGATCGAATCCGCAAAGAATCCC
GGCAACCGCCGGCAGCCGGTGCGCCGTCGATTAGGAAGCCGCCCAAGGGCGACGAGCAACCAGATTTTTT
CGTTCCGATGCTCTATGACGTGGGCACCCGCGATAGTCGCAGCATCATGGACGTGGCCGTTTTCCGTCTG
TCGAAGCGTGACCGACGAGCTGGCGAGGTGATCCGCTACGAGCTTCCAGACGGGCACGTAGAGGTTTCCG
CAGGGCCGGCCGGCATGGCCAGTGTGTGGGATTACGACCTGGTACTGATGGCGGTTTCCCATCTAACCGA
ATCCATGAACCGATACCGGGAAGGGAAGGGAGACAAGCCCGGCCGCGTGTTCCGTCCACACGTTGCGGAC
GTACTCAAGTTCTGCCGGCGAGCCGATGGCGGAAAGCAGAAAGACGACCTGGTAGAAACCTGCATTCGGT
TAAACACCACGCACGTTGCCATGCAGCGTACGAAGAAGGCCAAGAACGGCCGCCTGGTGACGGTATCCGA
GGGTGAAGCCTTGATTAGCCGCTACAAGATCGTAAAGAGCGAAACCGGGCGGCCGGAGTACATCGAGATC
GAGCTAGCTGATTGGATGTACCGCGAGATCACAGAAGGCAAGAACCCGGACGTGCTGACGGTTCACCCCG
ATTACTTTTTGATCGATCCCGGCATCGGCCGTTTTCTCTACCGCCTGGCACGCCGCGCCGCAGGCAAGGC
AGAAGCCAGATGGTTGTTCAAGACGATCTACGAACGCAGTGGCAGCGCCGGAGAGTTCAAGAAGTTCTGT
TTCACCGTGCGCAAGCTGATCGGGTCAAATGACCTGCCGGAGTACGATTTGAAGGAGGAGGCGGGGCAGG
CTGGCCCGATCCTAGTCATGCGCTACCGCAACCTGATCGAGGGCGAAGCATCCGCCGGTTCCTAATGTAC
GGAGCAGATGCTAGGGCAAATTGCCCTAGCAGGGGAAAAAGGTCGAAAAGGTCTCTTTCCTGTGGATAGC
ACGTACATTGGGAACCCAAAGCCGTACATTGGGAACCGGAACCCGTACATTGGGAACCCAAAGCCGTACA
TTGGGAACCGGTCACACATGTAAGTGACTGATATAAAAGAGAAAAAAGGCGATTTTTCCGCCTAAAACTC
TTTAAAACTTATTAAAACTCTTAAAACCCGCCTGGCCTGTGCATAACTGTCTGGCCAGCGCACAGCCGAA
GAGCTGCAAAAAGCGCCTACCCTTCGGTCGCTGCGCTCCCTACGCCCCGCCGCTTCGCGTCGGCCTATCG
CGGCCGCTGGCCGCTCAAAAATGGCTGGCCTACGGCCAGGCAATCTACCAGGGCGCGGACAAGCCGCGCC
GTCGCCACTCGACCGCCGGCGCCCACATCAAGGCACCCTGCCTCGCGCGTTTCGGTGATGACGGTGAAAA
CCTCTGACACATGCAGCTCCCGGAGACGGTCACAGCTTGTCTGTAAGCGGATGCCGGGAGCAGACAAGCC
CGTCAGGGCGCGTCAGCGGGTGTTGGCGGGTGTCGGGGCGCAGCCATGACCCAGTCACGTAGCGATAGCG
GAGTGTATACTGGCTTAACTATGCGGCATCAGAGCAGATTGTACTGAGAGTGCACCATATGCGGTGTGAA
ATACCGCACAGATGCGTAAGGAGAAAATACCGCATCAGGCGCTCTTCCGCTTCCTCGCTCACTGACTCGC
TGCGCTCGGTCGTTCGGCTGCGGCGAGCGGTATCAGCTCACTCAAAGGCGGTAATACGGTTATCCACAGA
ATCAGGGGATAACGCAGGAAAGAACATGTGAGCAAAAGGCCAGCAAAAGGCCAGGAACCGTAAAAAGGCC
GCGTTGCTGGCGTTTTTCCATAGGCTCCGCCCCCCTGACGAGCATCACAAAAATCGACGCTCAAGTCAGA
GGTGGCGAAACCCGACAGGACTATAAAGATACCAGGCGTTTCCCCCTGGAAGCTCCCTCGTGCGCTCTCC
TGTTCCGACCCTGCCGCTTACCGGATACCTGTCCGCCTTTCTCCCTTCGGGAAGCGTGGCGCTTTCTCAT
AGCTCACGCTGTAGGTATCTCAGTTCGGTGTAGGTCGTTCGCTCCAAGCTGGGCTGTGTGCACGAACCCC
CCGTTCAGCCCGACCGCTGCGCCTTATCCGGTAACTATCGTCTTGAGTCCAACCCGGTAAGACACGACTT
ATCGCCACTGGCAGCAGCCACTGGTAACAGGATTAGCAGAGCGAGGTATGTAGGCGGTGCTACAGAGTTC
TTGAAGTGGTGGCCTAACTACGGCTACACTAGAAGGACAGTATTTGGTATCTGCGCTCTGCTGAAGCCAG
TTACCTTCGGAAAAAGAGTTGGTAGCTCTTGATCCGGCAAACAAACCACCGCTGGTAGCGGTGGTTTTTT
TGTTTGCAAGCAGCAGATTACGCGCAGAAAAAAAGGATCTCAAGAAGATCCTTTGATCTTTTCTACGGGG
TCTGACGCTCAGTGGAACGAAAACTCACGTTAAGGGATTTTGGTCATGCATTCTAGGTACTAAAACAATT
CATCCAGTAAAATATAATATTTTATTTTCTCCCAATCAGGCTTGATCCCCAGTAAGTCAAAAAATAGCTC
GACATACTGTTCTTCCCCGATATCCTCCCTGATCGACCGGACGCAGAAGGCAATGTCATACCACTTGTCC
GCCCTGCCGCTTCTCCCAAGATCAATAAAGCCACTTACTTTGCCATCTTTCACAAAGATGTTGCTGTCTC
CCAGGTCGCCGTGGGAAAAGACAAGTTCCTCTTCGGGCTTTTCCGTCTTTAAAAAATCATACAGCTCGCG
CGGATCTTTAAATGGAGTGTCTTCTTCCCAGTTTTCGCAATCCACATCGGCCAGATCGTTATTCAGTAAG
TAATCCAATTCGGCTAAGCGGCTGTCTAAGCTATTCGTATAGGGACAATCCGATATGTCGATGGAGTGAA
AGAGCCTGATGCACTCCGCATACAGCTCGATAATCTTTTCAGGGCTTTGTTCATCTTCATACTCTTCCGA
GCAAAGGACGCCATCGGCCTCACTCATGAGCAGATTGCTCCAGCCATCATGCCGTTCAAAGTGCAGGACC
TTTGGAACAGGCAGCTTTCCTTCCAGCCATAGCATCATGTCCTTTTCCCGTTCCACATCATAGGTGGTCC
CTTTATACCGGCTGTCCGTCATTTTTAAATATAGGTTTTCATTTTCTCCCACCAGCTTATATACCTTAGC
AGGAGACATTCCTTCCGTATCTTTTACGCAGCGGTATTTTTCGATCAGTTTTTTCAATTCCGGTGATATT
CTCATTTTAGCCATTTATTATTTCCTTCCTCTTTTCTACAGTATTTAAAGATACCCCAAGAAGCTAATTA
TAACAAGACGAACTCCAATTCACTGTTCCTTGCATTCTAAAACCTTAAATACCAGAAAACAGCTTTTTCA
AAGTTGTTTTCAAAGTTGGCGTATAACATAGTATCGACGGAGCCGATTTTGAAACCGCGGTGATCACAGG
CAGCAACGCTCTGTCATCGTTACAATCAACATGCTACCCTCCGCGAGATCATCCGTGTTTCAAACCCGGC
AGCTTAGTTGCCGTTCTTCCGAATAGCATCGGTAACATGAGCAAAGTCTGCCGCCTTACAACGGCTCTCC
CGCTGACGCCGTCCCGGACTGATGGGCTGCCTGTATCGAGTGGTGATTTTGTGCCGAGCTGCCGGTCGGG
GAGCTGTTGGCTGGCTGGTGGCAGGATATATTGTGGTGTAAACAAATTGACGCTTAGACAACTTAATAAC
ACATTGCGGACGTTTTTAATGTACTGAATTAACGCCGAATTAATTCGGGGGATCTGGATTTTAGTACTGG
ATTTTGGTTTTAGGAATTAGAAATTTTATTGATAGAAGTATTTTACAAATACAAATACATACTAAGGGTT
TCTTATATGCTCAACACATGAGCGAAACCCTATAGGAACCCTAATTCCCTTATCTGGGAACTACTCACAC
ATTATTATGGAGAAACTCGAGCTTGTCGATCGACAGATCCGGTCGGCATCTACTCTATTTCTTTGCCCTC
GGACGAGTGCTGGGGCGTCGGTTTCCACTATCGGCGAGTACTTCTACACAGCCATCGGTCCAGACGGCCG
CGCTTCTGCGGGCGATTTGTGTACGCCCGACAGTCCCGGCTCCGGATCGGACGATTGCGTCGCATCGACC
CTGCGCCCAAGCTGCATCATCGAAATTGCCGTCAACCAAGCTCTGATAGAGTTGGTCAAGACCAATGCGG
AGCATATACGCCCGGAGTCGTGGCGATCCTGCAAGCTCCGGATGCCTCCGCTCGAAGTAGCGCGTCTGCT
GCTCCATACAAGCCAACCACGGCCTCCAGAAGAAGATGTTGGCGACCTCGTATTGGGAATCCCCGAACAT
CGCCTCGCTCCAGTCAATGACCGCTGTTATGCGGCCATTGTCCGTCAGGACATTGTTGGAGCCGAAATCC
GCGTGCACGAGGTGCCGGACTTCGGGGCAGTCCTCGGCCCAAAGCATCAGCTCATCGAGAGCCTGCGCGA
CGGACGCACTGACGGTGTCGTCCATCACAGTTTGCCAGTGATACACATGGGGATCAGCAATCGCGCATAT
GAAATCACGCCATGTAGTGTATTGACCGATTCCTTGCGGTCCGAATGGGCCGAACCCGCTCGTCTGGCTA
AGATCGGCCGCAGCGATCGCATCCATAGCCTCCGCGACCGGTTGTAGAACAGCGGGCAGTTCGGTTTCAG
GCAGGTCTTGCAACGTGACACCCTGTGCACGGCGGGAGATGCAATAGGTCAGGCTCTCGCTAAACTCCCC
AATGTCAAGCACTTCCGGAATCGGGAGCGCGGCCGATGCAAAGTGCCGATAAACATAACGATCTTTGTAG
AAACCATCGGCGCAGCTATTTACCCGCAGGACATATCCACGCCCTCCTACATCGAAGCTGAAAGCACGAG
ATTCTTCGCCCTCCGAGAGCTGCATCAGGTCGGAGACGCTGTCGAACTTTTCGATCAGAAACTTCTCGAC
AGACGTCGCGGTGAGTTCAGGCTTTTTCATATCTCATTGCCCCCCGGGATCTGCGAAAGCTCGAGAGAGA
TAGATTTGTAGAGAGAGACTGGTGATTTCAGCGTGTCCTCTCCAAATGAAATGAACTTCCTTATATAGAG
GAAGGTCTTGCGAAGGATAGTGGGATTGTGCGTCATCCCTTACGTCAGTGGAGATATCACATCAATCCAC
TTGCTTTGAAGACGTGGTTGGAACGTCTTCTTTTTCCACGATGCTCCTCGTGGGTGGGGGTCCATCTTTG
GGACCACTGTCGGCAGAGGCATCTTGAACGATAGCCTTTCCTTTATCGCAATGATGGCATTTGTAGGTGC
CACCTTCCTTTTCTACTGTCCTTTTGATGAAGTGACAGATAGCTGGGCAATGGAATCCGAGGAGGTTTCC
CGATATTACCCTTTGTTGAAAAGTCTCAATAGCCCTTTGGTCTTCTGAGACTGTATCTTTGATATTCTTG
GAGTAGACGAGAGTGTCGTGCTCCACCATGTTATCACATCAATCCACTTGCTTTGAAGACGTGGTTGGAA
CGTCTTCTTTTTCCACGATGCTCCTCGTGGGTGGGGGTCCATCTTTGGGACCACTGTCGGCAGAGGCATC
TTGAACGATAGCCTTTCCTTTATCGCAATGATGGCATTTGTAGGTGCCACCTTCCTTTTCTACTGTCCTT
TTGATGAAGTGACAGATAGCTGGGCAATGGAATCCGAGGAGGTTTCCCGATATTACCCTTTGTTGAAAAG
TCTCAATAGCCCTTTGGTCTTCTGAGACTGTATCTTTGATATTCTTGGAGTAGACGAGAGTGTCGTGCTC
CACCATGTTGGCAAGCTGCTCTAGCCAATACGCAAACCGCCTCTCCCCGCGCGTTGGCCGATTCATTAAT
GCAGCTGGCACGACAGGTTTCCCGACTGGAAAGCGGGCAGTGAGCGCAACGCAATTAATGTGAGTTAGCT
CACTCATTAGGCACCCCAGGCTTTACACTTTATGCTTCCGGCTCGTATGTTGTGTGGAATTGTGAGCGGA
TAACAATTTCACACAGGAAACAGCTATGACCATGATTACGAATTCGAGCTCGGTACCCGGGGATCCTCTA
GAGTCGACCTGCAGGCATGCAAGCTTGGCACTGGCCGTCGTTTTACAACGTCGTGACTGGGAAAACCCTG
GCGTTACCCAACTTAATCGCCTTGCAGCACATCCCCCTTTCGCCAGCTGGCGTAATAGCGAAGAGGCCCG
CACCGATCGCCCTTCCCAACAGTTGCGCAGCCTGAATGGCGAATGCTAGAGCAGCTTGAGCTTGGATCAG
ATTGTCGTTTCCCGCCTTCAGTTTAGCTTCATGGAGTCAAAGATTCAAATAGAGGACCTAACAGAACTCG
CCGTAAAGACTGGCGAACAGTTCATACAGAGTCTCTTACGACTCAATGACAAGAAGAAAATCTTCGTCAA
CATGGTGGAGCACGACACACTTGTCTACTCCAAAAATATCAAAGATACAGTCTCAGAAGACCAAAGGGCA
ATTGAGACTTTTCAACAAAGGGTAATATCCGGAAACCTCCTCGGATTCCATTGCCCAGCTATCTGTCACT
TTATTGTGAAGATAGTGGAAAAGGAAGGTGGCTCCTACAAATGCCATCATTGCGATAAAGGAAAGGCCAT
CGTTGAAGATGCCTCTGCCGACAGTGGTCCCAAAGATGGACCCCCACCCACGAGGAGCATCGTGGAAAAA
GAAGACGTTCCAACCACGTCTTCAAAGCAAGTGGATTGATGTGATATCTCCACTGACGTAAGGGATGACG
CACAATCCCACTATCCTTCGCAAGACCCTTCCTCTATATAAGGAAGTTCATTTCATTTGGAGAGAACACG
GGGGACTCTTGACCATGGTA
