>Addgene plasmid #84203 | Osa-pCAMBIA-1301-STTM393 | addgene partial sequence | sequence record 174448 | Addgene Partial NGS Result
CCTACAAATGCCATCATTGCGATAAAGGAAAGGCTATCGTTCAAGATGCCTCTGCCGACAGTGGTCCCAA
AGATGGACCCCCACCCACGAGGAGCATCGTGGGAAAAGAAGACGTTCCAACCACGTCTTCAAAGCAAGTG
GATTGATGTGACATCTCCACTGACGTAAGGGATGACGCACAATCCCACCCCTACTCCAAAAATGTCAAAG
ATACTGTCTCAGAAGACCAAAGGGCTATTGAGACTTTTCAACAAAGGGTAATTTCGGGAAACCTCCTCGG
ATTCCATTGCCCAGCTATCTGTCACCTCATCGAAAGGACAGTAGAAAAGGAAGGTGGCCCCTACAAATGC
CATCATTGCGATAAAGGAAAGGCTATCATTCAAGATGCCTCTGCCGACAGTGGTCCCAAAGATGGACCCC
CACCCACGAGGAGCATCGTGGAAAAAGAAGACGTTCCAACCACGTCTTCAAAGCAAGTGGATTGATGTGA
CATCTCCACTGACATAAGGGATGACGCACAACCCCACTATCCTTCGCAAGACCCTTCCTCTATATAAGGA
AGTTCATTTCATTTGGAGAGGACAGCCCAAGCTTGATCAATGCGACTATCCCTTTGGAGTTGTTGTTGTT
ATGGTCTAATTTAAATATGGTCTAAAGAAGAAGAATGATCAATGCGACTATCCCTTTGGAGAATTCGGTA
CGCTGAAATCACCAGTCTCTCTCTACAAATCTATCTCTCTCTATTTTCTCCATAAATAATGTGTGAGTAG
TTTCCCGATAAGGGAAATTAGGGTTCTTATAGGGTTTCGCTCATGTGTCGAGCATATAAGAAACCCTTAG
TATGTATTTGTATTTGTAAAATACTTCTATCAATAAAATTTCTAATTCCTAAAACCAAAATCCAGTACTA
AAATCCAGATCTCCTAAAGTCCCTATAGATCTTTGTCGTGAATATAAACCAGACACGAGACGACTAGACC
TGGAGCCCAGACGCCATTCGAAGCTAGAAGTACCGCTTAGGCAGGAGGCCGTTAGGGAAAAGATGCTAAG
GCAGGGTTGGTTACGTTGACTCCCCCGTAGGTTTGGTTTAAATATGATGAAGTGGACGGAAGGAAGGAGG
AAGACAAGGAAGGATAAGGTTGCAGGCCCTGTGCAAGGTAAGAAGATGGAAATTTGATAGAGGTACGCTA
CTATACTTATACTATACGCTAAGGGAATGATTGTATTTATACCCTATACCCCCTAATAACCCCTTATCAA
TTTAAGAAATAATCCGCATAAGCCCCCGCTTAAAAATTGGTATCAGAGCCATGAATAGGTCTATGACCAA
AACTCAAGAGGATAAAACCTCACCAAAATACGAAAGAGTCCCTAACTCTAAAGATAAAAGATCTTTCAAG
ATCAAAACTAGTTCCCTCACACCGGTGACGGGGATCGCATGCGACCTCTAGACCATCACATTGGAGCTTC
AGCTGCTCGAGTTCTATAGTGTCACCTAAATCGTATGTGTATGATACATAAGGTTATGTATTAATTGTAG
CCGCGTTCTTACGTCGACGTACCAATTACGCCCCGCCCTGTCACTCATCGCAGTACTGTTGTAATTCATT
AAGCATTCTGCCGACATGGAAGCCATCACAAACGGCATGATGAACCTGAATCGCCAGCGGCATCAGCACC
TTGTCGCCTTGCGTATAATATTTGCCCATGGTGAAAACGGGGGCGAAGAAGTTGTCCATATTGGCCACGT
TTAAATCAAAACTGGTGAAACTCACCCAGGGATTGGCTGAGACGAAAAACATATTCTCAATAAACCCTTT
AGGGAAATAGGCCAGGTTTTCACCGTAACACGCCACATCTTGCGAATATATGTGTAGAAACTGCCGGAAA
TCGTCGTGGTATTCACTCCAGAGCGATGAAAACGTTTCAGTTTGCTCATGGAAAACGGTGTAACAAGGGT
GAACACTATCCCATATTACCAGCTCACCGTCTTTCATTGCCATACGGAACTCCGGATGAGCATTCATCAG
GCGGGCAAGAATGTGAATAAAGGCCGGATAAAACTTGTGCTTATTTTTCTTTACGGTCTTTAAAAAGGCC
GTAATATCCAGCTGAACGGTCTGGTTATAGGTACATTGAGCAACTGACTGAAATGCCTCAAAATGTTCTT
TACGATGCCATTGGGATATATCAACGGTGGTATATCCAGTGATTTCTTTCTCCATTTTAGCTTCCTTAGC
TCCTGAAAATCTCGATAACTCATTAAAGCTTATCGATGATAAGCTGTCAAACATGAGAATTTAGCCCGCC
TAATGAGCGGGCTTTTTGTTGTGATCCGCGTTGCTGGCGTTTTTCCATAGGCTCCGCCCCCCTGACGAGC
ATCACAAAAATCGACGCTCAAGTCAGAGGTGGCGAAACCCGACAGGACTATAAAGATACCAGGCGTTTCC
CCCCTGGAAGCTCCCTCGTGCGCTCTCCTGTTCCGACCCTGCCGCTTACCGGATACCTGTCCGCCTTTCT
TAATTAACTGCAGGCATGCAAGCTTCCTTTTGTCTCCCTTTTGTCTCCCTTTTGTCTCCCTTTTGTCTCC
CTTTTGTCTCCCTTTTGTCTCCCTTTTGTCTCTCGCAAGACCCTTCCTCTATATAAGGAAGTTCATTTCA
TTTGGAGAGAACACGGGGGACTCTTGACCATGGTAGATCTGAGGGTAAATTTCTAGTTTTTCTCCTTCAT
TTTCTTGGTTAGGACCCTTTTCTCTTTTTATTTTTTTGAGCTTTGATCTTTCTTTAAACTGATCTATTTT
TTAATTGATTGGTTATGGTGTAAATATTACATAGCTTTAACTGATAATCTGATTACTTTATTTCGTGTGT
CTATGATGATGATGATAGTTACAGAACCGACGACTCGTCCGTCCTGTAGAAACCCCAACCCGTGAAATCA
AAAAACTCGACGGCCTGTGGGCATTCAGTCTGGATCGCGAAAACTGTGGAATTGATCAGCGTTGGTGGGA
AAGCGCGTTACAAGAAAGCCGGGCAATTGCTGTGCCAGGCAGTTTTAACGATCAGTTCGCCGATGCAGAT
ATTCGTAATTATGCGGGCAACGTCTGGTATCAGCGCGAAGTCTTTATACCGAAAGGTTGGGCAGGCCAGC
GTATCGTGCTGCGTTTCGATGCGGTCACTCATTACGGCAAAGTGTGGGTCAATAATCAGGAAGTGATGGA
GCATCAGGGCGGCTATACGCCATTTGAAGCCGATGTCACGCCGTATGTTATTGCCGGGAAAAGTGTACGT
ATCACCGTTTGTGTGAACAACGAACTGAACTGGCAGACTATCCCGCCGGGAATGGTGATTACCGACGAAA
ACGGCAAGAAAAAGCAGTCTTACTTCCATGATTTCTTTAACTATGCCGGAATCCATCGCAGCGTAATGCT
CTACACCACGCCGAACACCTGGGTGGACGATATCACCGTGGTGACGCATGTCGCGCAAGACTGTAACCAC
GCGTCTGTTGACTGGCAGGTGGTGGCCAATGGTGATGTCAGCGTTGAACTGCGTGATGCGGATCAACAGG
TGGTTGCAACTGGACAAGGCACTAGCGGGACTTTGCAAGTGGTGAATCCGCACCTCTGGCAACCGGGTGA
AGGTTATCTCTATGAACTGTGCGTCACAGCCAAAAGCCAGACAGAGTGTGATATCTACCCGCTTCGCGTC
GGCATCCGGTCAGTGGCAGTGAAGGGCGAACAGTTCCTGATTAACCACAAACCGTTCTACTTTACTGGCT
TTGGTCGTCATGAAGATGCGGACTTGCGTGGCAAAGGATTCGATAACGTGCTGATGGTGCACGACCACGC
ATTAATGGACTGGATTGGGGCCAACTCCTACCGTACCTCGCATTACCCTTACGCTGAAGAGATGCTCGAC
TGGGCAGATGAACATGGCATCGTGGTGATTGATGAAACTGCTGCTGTCGGCTTTAACCTCTCTTTAGGCA
TTGGTTTCGAAGCGGGCAACAAGCCGAAAGAACTGTACAGCGAAGAGGCAGTCAACGGGGAAACTCAGCA
AGCGCACTTACAGGCGATTAAAGAGCTGATAGCGCGTGACAAAAACCACCCAAGCGTGGTGATGTGGAGT
ATTGCCAACGAACCGGATACCCGTCCGCAAGGTGCACGGGAATATTTCGCGCCACTGGCGGAAGCAACGC
GTAAACTCGACCCGACGCGTCCGATCACCTGCGTCAATGTAATGTTCTGCGACGCTCACACCGATACCAT
CAGCGATCTCTTTGATGTGCTGTGCCTGAACCGTTATTACGGATGGTATGTCCAAAGCGGCGATTTGGAA
ACGGCAGAGAAGGTACTGGAAAAAGAACTTCTGGCCTGGCAGGAGAAACTGCATCAGCCGATTATCATCA
CCGAATACGGCGTGGATACGTTAGCCGGGCTGCACTCAATGTACACCGACATGTGGAGTGAAGAGTATCA
GTGTGCATGGCTGGATATGTATCACCGCGTCTTTGATCGCGTCAGCGCCGTCGTCGGTGAACAGGTATGG
AATTTCGCCGATTTTGCGACCTCGCAAGGCATATTGCGCGTTGGCGGTAACAAGAAAGGGATCTTCACTC
GCGACCGCAAACCGAAGTCGGCGGCTTTTCTGCTGCAAAAACGCTGGACTGGCATGAACTTCGGTGAAAA
ACCGCAGCAGGGAGGCAAACAAGCTAGCCACCACCACCACCACCACGTGTGAATTACAGGTGACCAGCTC
GAATTTCCCCGATCGTTCAAACATTTGGCAATAAAGTTTCTTAAGATTGAATCCTGTTGCCGGTCTTGCG
ATGATTATCATATAATTTCTGTTGAATTACGTTAAGCATGTAATAATTAACATGTAATGCATGACGTTAT
TTATGAGATGGGTTTTTATGATTAGAGTCCCGCAATTATACATTTAATACGCGATAGAAAACAAAATATA
GCGCGCAAACTAGGATAAATTATCGCGCGCGGTGTCATCTATGTTACTAGATCGGGAATTAAACTATCAG
TGTTTGACAGGATATATTGGCGGGTAAACCTAAGAGAAAAGAGCGTTTATTAGAATAATCGGATATTTAA
AAGGGCGTGAAAAGGTTTATCCGTTCGTCCATTTGTATGTGCATGCCAACCACAGGGTTCCCCTCGGGAT
CAAAGTACTTTGATCCAACCCCTCCGCTGCTATAGTGCAGTCGGCTTCTGACGTTCAGTGCAGCCGTCTT
CTGAAAACGACATGTCGCACAAGTCCTAAGTTACGCGACAGGCTGCCGCCCTGCCCTTTTCCTGGCGTTT
TCTTGTCGCGTGTTTTAGTCGCATAAAGTAGAATACTTGCGACTAGAACCGGAGACATTACGCCATGAAC
AAGAGCGCCGCCGCTGGCCTGCTGGGCTATGCCCGCGTCAGCACCGACGACCAGGACTTGACCAACCAAC
GGGCCGAACTGCACGCGGCCGGCTGCACCAAGCTGTTTTCCGAGAAGATCACCGGCACCAGGCGCGACCG
CCCGGAGCTGGCCAGGATGCTTGACCACCTACGCCCTGGCGACGTTGTGACAGTGACCAGGCTAGACCGC
CTGGCCCGCAGCACCCGCGACCTACTGGACATTGCCGAGCGCATCCAGGAGGCCGGCGCGGGCCTGCGTA
GCCTGGCAGAGCCGTGGGCCGACACCACCACGCCGGCCGGCCGCATGGTGTTGACCGTGTTCGCCGGCAT
TGCCGAGTTCGAGCGTTCCCTAATCATCGACCGCACCCGGAGCGGGCGCGAGGCCGCCAAGGCCCGAGGC
GTGAAGTTTGGCCCCCGCCCTACCCTCACCCCGGCACAGATCGCGCACGCCCGCGAGCTGATCGACCAGG
AAGGCCGCACCGTGAAAGAGGCGGCTGCACTGCTTGGCGTGCATCGCTCGACCCTGTACCGCGCACTTGA
GCGCAGCGAGGAAGTGACGCCCACCGAGGCCAGGCGGCGCGGTGCCTTCCGTGAGGACGCATTGACCGAG
GCCGACGCCCTGGCGGCCGCCGAGAATGAACGCCAAGAGGAACAAGCATGAAACCGCACCAGGACGGCCA
GGACGAACCGTTTTTCATTACCGAAGAGATCGAGGCGGAGATGATCGCGGCCGGGTACGTGTTCGAGCCG
CCCGCGCACGTCTCAACCGTGCGGCTGCATGAAATCCTGGCCGGTTTGTCTGATGCCAAGCTGGCGGCCT
GGCCGGCCAGCTTGGCCGCTGAAGAAACCGAGCGCCGCCGTCTAAAAAGGTGATGTGTATTTGAGTAAAA
CAGCTTGCGTCATGCGGTCGCTGCGTATATGATGCGATGAGTAAATAAACAAATACGCAAGGGGAACGCA
TGAAGGTTATCGCTGTACTTAACCAGAAAGGCGGGTCAGGCAAGACGACCATCGCAACCCATCTAGCCCG
CGCCCTGCAACTCGCCGGGGCCGATGTTCTGTTAGTCGATTCCGATCCCCAGGGCAGTGCCCGCGATTGG
GCGGCCGTGCGGGAAGATCAACCGCTAACCGTTGTCGGCATCGACCGCCCGACGATTGACCGCGACGTGA
AGGCCATCGGCCGGCGCGACTTCGTAGTGATCGACGGAGCGCCCCAGGCGGCGGACTTGGCTGTGTCCGC
GATCAAGGCAGCCGACTTCGTGCTGATTCCGGTGCAGCCAAGCCCTTACGACATATGGGCCACCGCCGAC
CTGGTGGAGCTGGTTAAGCAGCGCATTGAGGTCACGGATGGAAGGCTACAAGCGGCCTTTGTCGTGTCGC
GGGCGATCAAAGGCACGCGCATCGGCGGTGAGGTTGCCGAGGCGCTGGCCGGGTACGAGCTGCCCATTCT
TGAGTCCCGTATCACGCAGCGCGTGAGCTACCCAGGCACTGCCGCCGCCGGCACAACCGTTCTTGAATCA
GAACCCGAGGGCGACGCTGCCCGCGAGGTCCAGGCGCTGGCCGCTGAAATTAAATCAAAACTCATTTGAG
TTAATGAGGTAAAGAGAAAATGAGCAAAAGCACAAACACGCTAAGTGCCGGCCGTCCGAGCGCACGCAGC
AGCAAGGCTGCAACGTTGGCCAGCCTGGCAGACACGCCAGCCATGAAGCGGGTCAACTTTCAGTTGCCGG
CGGAGGATCACACCAAGCTGAAGATGTACGCGGTACGCCAAGGCAAGACCATTACCGAGCTGCTATCTGA
ATACATCGCGCAGCTACCAGAGTAAATGAGCAAATGAATAAATGAGTAGATGAATTTTAGCGGCTAAAGG
AGGCGGCATGGAAAATCAAGAACAACCAGGCACCGACGCCGTGGAATGCCCCATGTGTGGAGGAACGGGC
GGTTGGCCAGGCGTAAGCGGCTGGGTTGCCTGCCGGCCCTGCAATGGCACTGGAACCCCCAAGCCCGAGG
AATCGGCGTGAGCGGTCGCAAACCATCCGGCCCGGTACAAATCGGCGCGGCGCTGGGTGATGACCTGGTG
GAGAAGTTGAAGGCCGCGCAGGCCGCCCAGCGGCAACGCATCGAGGCAGAAGCACGCCCCGGTGAATCGT
GGCAAGCGGCCGCTGATCGAATCCGCAAAGAATCCCGGCAACCGCCGGCAGCCGGTGCGCCGTCGATTAG
GAAGCCGCCCAAGGGCGACGAGCAACCAGATTTTTTCGTTCCGATGCTCTATGACGTGGGCACCCGCGAT
AGTCGCAGCATCATGGACGTGGCCGTTTTCCGTCTGTCGAAGCGTGACCGACGAGCTGGCGAGGTGATCC
GCTACGAGCTTCCAGACGGGCACGTAGAGGTTTCCGCAGGGCCGGCCGGCATGGCCAGTGTGTGGGATTA
CGACCTGGTACTGATGGCGGTTTCCCATCTAACCGAATCCATGAACCGATACCGGGAAGGGAAGGGAGAC
AAGCCCGGCCGCGTGTTCCGTCCACACGTTGCGGACGTACTCAAGTTCTGCCGGCGAGCCGATGGCGGAA
AGCAGAAAGACGACCTGGTAGAAACCTGCATTCGGTTAAACACCACGCACGTTGCCATGCAGCGTACGAA
GAAGGCCAAGAACGGCCGCCTGGTGACGGTATCCGAGGGTGAAGCCTTGATTAGCCGCTACAAGATCGTA
AAGAGCGAAACCGGGCGGCCGGAGTACATCGAGATCGAGCTAGCTGATTGGATGTACCGCGAGATCACAG
AAGGCAAGAACCCGGACGTGCTGACGGTTCACCCCGATTACTTTTTGATCGATCCCGGCATCGGCCGTTT
TCTCTACCGCCTGGCACGCCGCGCCGCAGGCAAGGCAGAAGCCAGATGGTTGTTCAAGACGATCTACGAA
CGCAGTGGCAGCGCCGGAGAGTTCAAGAAGTTCTGTTTCACCGTGCGCAAGCTGATCGGGTCAAATGACC
TGCCGGAGTACGATTTGAAGGAGGAGGCGGGGCAGGCTGGCCCGATCCTAGTCATGCGCTACCGCAACCT
GATCGAGGGCGAAGCATCCGCCGGTTCCTAATGTACGGAGCAGATGCTAGGGCAAATTGCCCTAGCAGGG
GAAAAAGGTCGAAAAGGTCTCTTTCCTGTGGATAGCACGTACATTGGGAACCCAAAGCCGTACATTGGGA
ACCGGAACCCGTACATTGGGAACCCAAAGCCGTACATTGGGAACCGGTCACACATGTAAGTGACTGATAT
AAAAGAGAAAAAAGGCGATTTTTCCGCCTAAAACTCTTTAAAACTTATTAAAACTCTTAAAACCCGCCTG
GCCTGTGCATAACTGTCTGGCCAGCGCACAGCCGAAGAGCTGCAAAAAGCGCCTACCCTTCGGTCGCTGC
GCTCCCTACGCCCCGCCGCTTCGCGTCGGCCTATCGCGGCCGCTGGCCGCTCAAAAATGGCTGGCCTACG
GCCAGGCAATCTACCAGGGCGCGGACAAGCCGCGCCGTCGCCACTCGACCGCCGGCGCCCACATCAAGGC
ACCCTGCCTCGCGCGTTTCGGTGATGACGGTGAAAACCTCTGACACATGCAGCTCCCGGAGACGGTCACA
GCTTGTCTGTAAGCGGATGCCGGGAGCAGACAAGCCCGTCAGGGCGCGTCAGCGGGTGTTGGCGGGTGTC
GGGGCGCAGCCATGACCCAGTCACGTAGCGATAGCGGAGTGTATACTGGCTTAACTATGCGGCATCAGAG
CAGATTGTACTGAGAGTGCACCATATGCGGTGTGAAATACCGCACAGATGCGTAAGGAGAAAATACCGCA
TCAGGCGCTCTTCCGCTTCCTCGCTCACTGACTCGCTGCGCTCGGTCGTTCGGCTGCGGCGAGCGGTATC
AGCTCACTCAAAGGCGGTAATACGGTTATCCACAGAATCAGGGGATAACGCAGGAAAGAACATGTGAGCA
AAAGGCCAGCAAAAGGCCAGGAACCGTAAAAAGGCCGCGTTGCTGGCGTTTTTCCATAGGCTCCGCCCCC
CTGACGAGCATCACAAAAATCGACGCTCAAGTCAGAGGTGGCGAAACCCGACAGGACTATAAAGATACCA
GGCGTTTCCCCCTGGAAGCTCCCTCGTGCGCTCTCCTGTTCCGACCCTGCCGCTTACCGGATACCTGTCC
GCCTTTCTCCCTTCGGGAAGCGTGGCGCTTTCTCATAGCTCACGCTGTAGGTATCTCAGTTCGGTGTAGG
TCGTTCGCTCCAAGCTGGGCTGTGTGCACGAACCCCCCGTTCAGCCCGACCGCTGCGCCTTATCCGGTAA
CTATCGTCTTGAGTCCAACCCGGTAAGACACGACTTATCGCCACTGGCAGCAGCCACTGGTAACAGGATT
AGCAGAGCGAGGTATGTAGGCGGTGCTACAGAGTTCTTGAAGTGGTGGCCTAACTACGGCTACACTAGAA
GGACAGTATTTGGTATCTGCGCTCTGCTGAAGCCAGTTACCTTCGGAAAAAGAGTTGGTAGCTCTTGATC
CGGCAAACAAACCACCGCTGGTAGCGGTGGTTTTTTTGTTTGCAAGCAGCAGATTACGCGCAGAAAAAAA
GGATCTCAAGAAGATCCTTTGATCTTTTCTACGGGGTCTGACGCTCAGTGGAACGAAAACTCACGTTAAG
GGATTTTGGTCATGCATTCTAGGTACTAAAACAATTCATCCAGTAAAATATAATATTTTATTTTCTCCCA
ATCAGGCTTGATCCCCAGTAAGTCAAAAAATAGCTCGACATACTGTTCTTCCCCGATATCCTCCCTGATC
GACCGGACGCAGAAGGCAATGTCATACCACTTGTCCGCCCTGCCGCTTCTCCCAAGATCAATAAAGCCAC
TTACTTTGCCATCTTTCACAAAGATGTTGCTGTCTCCCAGGTCGCCGTGGGAAAAGACAAGTTCCTCTTC
GGGCTTTTCCGTCTTTAAAAAATCATACAGCTCGCGCGGATCTTTAAATGGAGTGTCTTCTTCCCAGTTT
TCGCAATCCACATCGGCCAGATCGTTATTCAGTAAGTAATCCAATTCGGCTAAGCGGCTGTCTAAGCTAT
TCGTATAGGGACAATCCGATATGTCGATGGAGTGAAAGAGCCTGATGCACTCCGCATACAGCTCGATAAT
CTTTTCAGGGCTTTGTTCATCTTCATACTCTTCCGAGCAAAGGACGCCATCGGCCTCACTCATGAGCAGA
TTGCTCCAGCCATCATGCCGTTCAAAGTGCAGGACCTTTGGAACAGGCAGCTTTCCTTCCAGCCATAGCA
TCATGTCCTTTTCCCGTTCCACATCATAGGTGGTCCCTTTATACCGGCTGTCCGTCATTTTTAAATATAG
GTTTTCATTTTCTCCCACCAGCTTATATACCTTAGCAGGAGACATTCCTTCCGTATCTTTTACGCAGCGG
TATTTTTCGATCAGTTTTTTCAATTCCGGTGATATTCTCATTTTAGCCATTTATTATTTCCTTCCTCTTT
TCTACAGTATTTAAAGATACCCCAAGAAGCTAATTATAACAAGACGAACTCCAATTCACTGTTCCTTGCA
TTCTAAAACCTTAAATACCAGAAAACAGCTTTTTCAAAGTTGTTTTCAAAGTTGGCGTATAACATAGTAT
CGACGGAGCCGATTTTGAAACCGCGGTGATCACAGGCAGCAACGCTCTGTCATCGTTACAATCAACATGC
TACCCTCCGCGAGATCATCCGTGTTTCAAACCCGGCAGCTTAGTTGCCGTTCTTCCGAATAGCATCGGTA
ACATGAGCAAAGTCTGCCGCCTTACAACGGCTCTCCCGCTGACGCCGTCCCGGACTGATGGGCTGCCTGT
ATCGAGTGGTGATTTTGTGCCGAGCTGCCGGTCGGGGAGCTGTTGGCTGGCTGGTGGCAGGATATATTGT
GGTGTAAACAAATTGACGCTTAGACAACTTAATAACACATTGCGGACGTTTTTAATGTACTGAATTAACG
CCGAATTAATTCGGGGGATCTGGATTTTAGTACTGGATTTTGGTTTTAGGAATTAGAAATTTTATTGATA
GAAGTATTTTACAAATACAAATACATACTAAGGGTTTCTTATATGCTCAACACATGAGCGAAACCCTATA
GGAACCCTAATTCCCTTATCTGGGAACTACTCACACATTATTATGGAGAAACTCGAGCTTGTCGATCGAC
AGATCCCGGTCGGCATCTACTCTATTTCTTTGCCCTCGGACGAGTGCTGGGGCGTCGGTTTCCACTATCG
GCGAGTACTTCTACACAGCCATCGGTCCAGACGGCCGCGCTTCTGCGGGCGATTTGTGTACGCCCGACAG
TCCCGGCTCCGGATCGGACGATTGCGTCGCATCGACCCTGCGCCCAAGCTGCATCATCGAAATTGCCGTC
AACCAAGCTCTGATAGAGTTGGTCAAGACCAATGCGGAGCATATACGCCCGGAGTCGTGGCGATCCTGCA
AGCTCCGGATGCCTCCGCTCGAAGTAGCGCGTCTGCTGCTCCATACAAGCCAACCACGGCCTCCAGAAGA
AGATGTTGGCGACCTCGTATTGGGAATCCCCGAACATCGCCTCGCTCCAGTCAATGACCGCTGTTATGCG
GCCATTGTCCGTCAGGACATTGTTGGAGCCGAAATCCGCGTGCACGAGGTGCCGGACTTCGGGGCAGTCC
TCGGCCCAAAGCATCAGCTCATCGAGAGCCTGCGCGACGGACGCACTGACGGTGTCGTCCATCACAGTTT
GCCAGTGATACACATGGGGATCAGCAATCGCGCATATGAAATCACGCCATGTAGTGTATTGACCGATTCC
TTGCGGTCCGAATGGGCCGAACCCGCTCGTCTGGCTAAGATCGGCCGCAGCGATCGCATCCATAGCCTCC
GCGACCGGTTGTAGAACAGCGGGCAGTTCGGTTTCAGGCAGGTCTTGCAACGTGACACCCTGTGAACGGC
GGGAGATGCAATAGGTCAGGCTCTCGCTAAACTCCCCAATGTCAAGCACTTCCGGAATCGGGAGCGCGGC
CGATGCAAAGTGCCGATAAACATAACGATCTTTGTAGAAACCATCGGCGCAGCTATTTACCCGCAGGACA
TATCCACGCCCTCCTACATCGAAGCTGAAAGCACGAGATTCTTCGCCCTCCGAGAGCTGCATCAGGTCGG
AGACGCTGTCGAACTTTTCGATCAGAAACTTCTCGACAGACGTCGCGGTGAGTTCAGGCTTTTTCATATC
TCATTGCCCCCCGGATCTGCGAAAGCTCGAGAGAGATAGATTTGTAGAGAGAGACTGGTGATTTCAGCGT
GTCCTCTCCAAATGAAATGAACTTCCTTATATAGAGGAAGGGTCTTGCGAAGGATAGTGGGATTGTGCGT
CATCCCTTACGTCAGTGGAGATATCACATCAATCCACTTGCTTTGAAGACGTGGTTGGAACGTCTTCTTT
TTCCACGATGCTCCTCGTGGGTGGGGGTCCATCTTTGGGACCACTGTCGGCAGAGGCATCTTGAACGATA
GCCTTTCCTTTATCGCAATGATGGCATTTGTAGGTGCCACCTTCCTTTTCTACTGTCCTTTTGATGAAGT
GACAGATAGCTGGGCAATGGAATCCGAGGAGGTTTCCCGATATTACCCTTTGTTGAAAAGTCTCAATAGC
CCTTTGGTCTTCTGAGACTGTATCTTTGATATTCTTGGAGTAGACGAGAGTGTCGTGCTCCACCATGTTC
ACATCAATCCACTTGCTTTGAAGACGTGGTTGGAACGTCTTCTTTTTCCACGATGCTCCTCGTGGGTGGG
GGTCCATCTTTGGGACCACTGTCGGCAGAGGCATCTTGAACGATAGCCTTTCCTTTATCGCAATGATGGC
ATTTGTAGGTGCCACCTTCCTTTTCTACTGTCCTTTTGATGAAGTGACAGATAGCTGGGCAATGGAATCC
GAGGAGGTTTCCCGA
