>Addgene plasmid #84203 | Osa-pCAMBIA-1301-STTM393 | depositor partial sequence | sequence record 174450 | STTM393
CATTTGGAGAGGACAGCCCAAGCTTGATCAATGCGACTATCCCTTTGGAGTTGTTGTTGTTATGGTCTAA
TTTAAATATGGTCTAAAGAAGAAGAATGATCAATGCGACTATCCCTTTGGAGAATTCGGTACGCTGAAAT
CACCAG
