[The description below was written by a language model from this plasmid's Addgene catalogue record.]
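Description:
Osa-pCAMBIA-1301-STTM393 is a plant expression construct built on the pCAMBIA-1301 backbone and designed to interfere with miR393 function in rice. pCAMBIA-1301 is a binary vector of the type generally used for Agrobacterium-mediated T-DNA transfer into plants, although the record does not describe the delivery route. The catalogue also lists bacterial and yeast expression among the vector types without further explanation. In bacteria the plasmid is maintained under chloramphenicol and kanamycin selection, and hygromycin is the selectable marker for transformed plant tissue. Copy number is unknown, and no feature table is provided, so origins of replication and other backbone elements cannot be confirmed from the record.

The payload is a short tandem target mimic (STTM) directed against Osa-miR393, driven by a doubled 35S (2x35S) promoter for strong constitutive expression in plants and inserted as a PacI fragment. In the STTM approach, a non-coding transcript carries two imperfect miRNA-binding sites joined by a short spacer. The mismatched sites resist cleavage, so the transcript sequesters the target small RNA and promotes its degradation, giving a functional knockdown of the miRNA and derepression of its natural targets. The construct therefore serves to study miR393 loss of function in rice.

The depositor notes that the STTM sequence may differ from the reference sequences but that these differences are not expected to affect function. The record gives the same figure for backbone size and insert size. This is implausible for a pCAMBIA-type vector, so these sizes should be treated with caution.
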