Addgene plasmid #84203: Osa-pCAMBIA-1301-STTM393
Purpose: Disturb the expression of miR393 in rice
Depositing lab: Guiliang Tang. Depositing organization: Michigan Technological University. Publication: Effective small RNA destruction by the expression of a short tandem target mimic in Arabidopsis. Yan J, Gu Y, Jia X, Kang W, Pan S, Tang X, Chen X, Tang G. Plant Cell. 2012 Feb;24(2):415-27. doi: 10.1105/tpc.111.094144. Epub 2012 Feb 17. PubMed 22345490.
Backbone
  Vector backbone: pCAMBIA-1301
  Backbone manufacturer: CAMBIA Company
  Backbone size w/o insert (bp): 2846
  Vector type: Bacterial Expression, Yeast Expression, Plant Expression
  Selectable markers: Hygromycin
Growth in bacteria
  Bacterial resistance: Chloramphenicol and Kanamycin, 25 & 50 μg/mL
  Growth temperature: 37°C
  Growth strain: DH5alpha
  Copy number: Unknown
Gene/Insert
  Gene/Insert name: miR393 (alt name: Osa-miR393)
  Species: Rice
  Insert size (bp): 2846
  GenBank ID: miRBase (MI0001026, MI0001148)
  Promoter: 2x35S
  Cloning method: Restriction Enzyme; 5′ cloning site PacI (unknown if destroyed); 3′ cloning site PacI (unknown if destroyed)
  Sequencing primers: 5′ 35S promoter; 3′ AGGTTTAGTCGTCTCGTGTCTG
Terms and licenses: Academic/Nonprofit Terms; Industry Terms: Not Available to Industry
Depositor comments: This plasmid used to disturb miR393’s expression by STTM method invented by Dr. Guiliang Tang’s Lab in Michigan Technological University (Plant cell, 2012), Houghton, MI, USA. The method used to construct this plasmid refers to Tang et al., (Methods, 2012) with minor revision. The STTM sequence in this plasmid may contain discrepancies compared to the reference sequence(s). According to the depositing lab, these mutations should not affect plasmid function. For additional published information regarding this plasmid, please see https://www.cell.com/molecular-plant/pdf/S1674-2052(18)30275-2.pdf?_returnURL=https%3A%2F%2Flinkinghub.elsevier.com%2Fretrieve%2Fpii%2FS1674205218302752%3Fshowall%3Dtrue#
How to cite: Osa-pCAMBIA-1301-STTM393 was a gift from Guiliang Tang (Addgene plasmid # 84203 ; http://n2t.net/addgene:84203 ; RRID:Addgene_84203)
